Addgene plasmid #131492: pORANGE GSG1l-GFP KI
Purpose: Endogenous tagging of GSG1-l: C-terminal (amino acid position: STOP codon)
Depositing lab: Harold MacGillavry. Depositing organization: Utrecht University. Publication: ORANGE: A CRISPR/Cas9-based genome editing toolbox for epitope tagging of endogenous proteins in neurons. Willems J, de Jong APH, Scheefhals N, Mertens E, Catsburg LAE, Poorthuis RB, de Winter F, Verhaagen J, Meye FJ, MacGillavry HD. PLoS Biol. 2020 Apr 10;18(4):e3000665. doi: 10.1371/journal.pbio.3000665. PubMed 32275651.
Backbone
  Vector backbone: pORANGE
  Backbone size w/o insert (bp): 9271
  Vector type: Mammalian Expression
Growth in bacteria
  Bacterial resistance: Ampicillin, 100 μg/mL
  Growth temperature: 37°C
  Growth strain: DH5alpha
  Copy number: High Copy
Gene/Insert
  Gene/Insert name: gRNA and GFP donor
  gRNA/shRNA sequence: GCTGGGGCACTGGGTGTGAtg
  Species: R. norvegicus (rat)
  Entrez Gene: Gsg1l (a.k.a. RGD1562278)
  Promoter: U6 and Cbh
  Cloning method: Restriction Enzyme; 5′ cloning site Unknown (unknown if destroyed); 3′ cloning site Unknown (unknown if destroyed)
  Sequencing primers: 5′ aaggctgttagagagataattggaa; 3′ cgggccatttaccgtaagtt
Terms and licenses: Academic/Nonprofit Terms; Industry Terms: Not Available to Industry
How to cite: pORANGE GSG1l-GFP KI was a gift from Harold MacGillavry (Addgene plasmid # 131492 ; http://n2t.net/addgene:131492 ; RRID:Addgene_131492)
