[The description below was written by a language model from this plasmid's Addgene catalogue record and pLannotate feature annotations shown in this document.]
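Description:
pORANGE GSG1l-GFP KI is a single-plasmid CRISPR/Cas9 knock-in construct built on the pORANGE mammalian expression backbone and designed to tag the endogenous rat Gsg1l gene product (GSG1-l) with GFP at its C-terminus, with the insertion placed at the stop codon. It is propagated in E. coli as a high-copy plasmid through a ColE1/pUC-type origin and selected with ampicillin via the bla gene. An f1 phage origin is also present. The two sequence records, the depositor sequence and the repository's sequencing result, are about 9.27 kb and carry the same features in the same order, differing only in their numbering start point and by a few bases in length.

The plasmid combines three functional units. A human U6 RNA polymerase III promoter drives a guide RNA fused to the Streptococcus pyogenes gRNA scaffold, targeting the end of the Gsg1l coding region. Immediately downstream lies a promoterless EGFP donor sequence, which can only be expressed after integration in frame into the genomic target. A partial second scaffold annotation sits between the two. A Cbh promoter (CMV enhancer, chicken β-actin promoter and hybrid CBA/MVM intron) expresses S. pyogenes Cas9, annotated as contiguous N- and C-terminal portions, preceded by an HA epitope fragment and terminated by a bGH polyadenylation signal. A single AAV2 ITR is annotated after the Cas9 cassette, apparently a backbone remnant, since one ITR alone does not define a packageable AAV genome.

According to the associated publication title, the ORANGE toolbox is intended for epitope tagging of endogenous proteins in neurons. This allows GSG1-l to be labelled at native expression levels rather than through overexpression.
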