Features (pLannotate 1.2.2; 19 found; start..end, strand, type, name):
     62..302     +  promoter       U6 promoter: RNA polymerase III promoter for human U6 snRNA
    332..407     +  misc_RNA       gRNA scaffold: guide RNA scaffold for the Streptococcus pyogenes CRISPR/Cas9 system
    414..457     +  misc_RNA       gRNA scaffold (fragment): guide RNA scaffold for the Streptococcus pyogenes CRISPR/Cas9 system
    551..1268    +  CDS            EGFP (fragment): the original enhanced GFP (Yang et al., 1996) mammalian codon-optimized
   1336..1621    +  enhancer       CMV enhancer: human cytomegalovirus immediate early enhancer; contains an 18-bp deletion relative to the standard CMV enhancer
   1623..1900    +  promoter       chicken β-actin promoter: No description available
   1901..2128    +  intron         hybrid intron: hybrid between chicken β-actin (CBA) and minute virus of mice (MMV) introns (Gray et al., 2011)
   2149..2176    +  CDS            3xHA (fragment): three tandem HA epitope tags
   2209..3924    +  CDS            Cas9(N): N-terminal portion of Streptococcus pyogenes Cas9 (Zetsche et al., 2015)
   3811..6309    +  CDS            Cas9(C): C-terminal portion of Streptococcus pyogenes Cas9 (Zetsche et al., 2015)
   6379..6490    +  polyA_signal   bGH poly(A) signal: bovine growth hormone polyadenylation signal
   6595..6735    +  repeat_region  AAV2 ITR: inverted terminal repeat of adeno-associated virus serotype 2 inverted
   6740..6791    -  misc_feature   bom (fragment): basis of mobility region from pBR322
   6810..7265    +  rep_origin     f1 ori (sequence partly withheld): f1 bacteriophage origin of replication; arrow indicates direction of (+) strand synthesis
   7266..7315    -  misc_feature   bom (fragment): basis of mobility region from pBR322
   7417..7452    -  CDS            rop (fragment): Rop protein, which maintains plasmids at low copy number; rop
   7547..7651    +  promoter       AmpR promoter: bla
   7652..8512    +  CDS            AmpR: β-lactamase; bla; confers resistance to ampicillin, carbenicillin, and related antibiotics
   8683..9271    +  rep_origin     ori: high-copy-number ColE1/pMB1/pBR322/pUC origin of replication
>Addgene plasmid #131492 | pORANGE GSG1l-GFP KI | depositor full sequence | sequence record 252053 | pORANGE GSG1l-GFP KI sequence 9271 bps
AACGCCAGCAACGCGGCCTTTTTACGGTTCCTGGCCTTTTGCTGGCCTTTTGCTCACATGTGAGGGCCTA
TTTCCCATGATTCCTTCATATTTGCATATACGATACAAGGCTGTTAGAGAGATAATTGGAATTAATTTGA
CTGTAAACACAAAGATATTAGTACAAAATACGTGACGTAGAAAGTAATAATTTCTTGGGTAGTTTGCAGT
TTTAAAATTATGTTTTAAAATGGACTATCATATGCTTACCGTAACTTGAAAGTATTTCGATTTCTTGGCT
TTATATATCTTGTGGAAAGGACGAAACACCGCTGGGGCACTGGGTGTGATGGTTTTAGAGCTAGAAATAG
CAAGTTAAAATAAGGCTAGTCCGTTATCAACTTGAAAAAGTGGCACCGAGTCGGTGCTTTTTTGTTTTAG
AGCTAGAAATAGCAAGTTAAAATAAGGCTAGTCCGTTTTTAGCGCGTGCGCCAATTCTGCAGACAAATGG
CTCTAGAAGCTTCCCCATCACACCCAGTGCCCCAGAAGGTAGCGGCTCCAGTAGATCTGGGGTGAGCAAG
GGCGAGGAGCTGTTCACCGGGGTGGTGCCCATCCTGGTCGAGCTGGACGGCGACGTAAACGGCCACAAGT
TCAGCGTGTCCGGCGAGGGCGAGGGCGATGCCACCTACGGCAAGCTGACCCTGAAGTTCATCTGCACCAC
CGGCAAGCTGCCCGTGCCCTGGCCCACCCTCGTGACCACCCTGACCTACGGCGTGCAGTGCTTCAGCCGC
TACCCCGACCACATGAAGCAGCACGACTTCTTCAAGTCCGCCATGCCCGAAGGCTACGTCCAGGAGCGCA
CCATCTTCTTCAAGGACGACGGCAACTACAAGACCCGCGCCGAGGTGAAGTTCGAGGGCGACACCCTGGT
GAACCGCATCGAGCTGAAGGGCATCGACTTCAAGGAGGACGGCAACATCCTGGGGCACAAGCTGGAGTAC
AACTACAACAGCCACAACGTCTATATCATGGCCGACAAGCAGAAGAACGGCATCAAGGTGAACTTCAAGA
TCCGCCACAACATCGAGGACGGCAGCGTGCAGCTCGCCGACCACTACCAGCAGAACACCCCCATCGGCGA
CGGCCCCGTGCTGCTGCCCGACAACCACTACCTGAGCACCCAGTCCGCCCTGAGCAAAGACCCCAACGAG
AAGCGCGATCACATGGTCCTGCTGGAGTTCGTGACCGCCGCCGGGATCACTCTCGGCATGGACGAGCTGT
ACAAGTAACCCCATCACACCCAGTGCCCCAGCTCGAGGATCCTAGGACGCGTCCTAGGACGCGTCCAGAG
GTACCCGTTACATAACTTACGGTAAATGGCCCGCCTGGCTGACCGCCCAACGACCCCCGCCCATTGACGT
CAATAGTAACGCCAATAGGGACTTTCCATTGACGTCAATGGGTGGAGTATTTACGGTAAACTGCCCACTT
GGCAGTACATCAAGTGTATCATATGCCAAGTACGCCCCCTATTGACGTCAATGACGGTAAATGGCCCGCC
TGGCATTGTGCCCAGTACATGACCTTATGGGACTTTCCTACTTGGCAGTACATCTACGTATTAGTCATCG
CTATTACCATGGTCGAGGTGAGCCCCACGTTCTGCTTCACTCTCCCCATCTCCCCCCCCTCCCCACCCCC
AATTTTGTATTTATTTATTTTTTAATTATTTTGTGCAGCGATGGGGGCGGGGGGGGGGGGGGGGCGCGCG
CCAGGCGGGGCGGGGCGGGGCGAGGGGCGGGGCGGGGCGAGGCGGAGAGGTGCGGCGGCAGCCAATCAGA
GCGGCGCGCTCCGAAAGTTTCCTTTTATGGCGAGGCGGCGGCGGCGGCGGCCCTATAAAAAGCGAAGCGC
GCGGCGGGCGGGAGTCGCTGCGCGCTGCCTTCGCCCCGTGCCCCGCTCCGCCGCCGCCTCGCGCCGCCCG
CCCCGGCTCTGACTGACCGCGTTACTCCCACAGGTGAGCGGGCGGGACGGCCCTTCTCCTCCGGGCTGTA
ATTAGCTGAGCAAGAGGTAAGGGTTTAAGGGATGGTTGGTTGGTGGGGTATTAATGTTTAATTACCTGGA
GCACCTGCCTGAAATCACTTTTTTTCAGGTTGGACCGGTGCCACCATGTACCCATACGATGTTCCAGATT
ACGCTTCGCCGAAGAAAAAGCGCAAGGTCGAAGCGTCCGACAAGAAGTACAGCATCGGCCTGGACATCGG
CACCAACTCTGTGGGCTGGGCCGTGATCACCGACGAGTACAAGGTGCCCAGCAAGAAATTCAAGGTGCTG
GGCAACACCGACCGGCACAGCATCAAGAAGAACCTGATCGGAGCCCTGCTGTTCGACAGCGGCGAAACAG
CCGAGGCCACCCGGCTGAAGAGAACCGCCAGAAGAAGATACACCAGACGGAAGAACCGGATCTGCTATCT
GCAAGAGATCTTCAGCAACGAGATGGCCAAGGTGGACGACAGCTTCTTCCACAGACTGGAAGAGTCCTTC
CTGGTGGAAGAGGATAAGAAGCACGAGCGGCACCCCATCTTCGGCAACATCGTGGACGAGGTGGCCTACC
ACGAGAAGTACCCCACCATCTACCACCTGAGAAAGAAACTGGTGGACAGCACCGACAAGGCCGACCTGCG
GCTGATCTATCTGGCCCTGGCCCACATGATCAAGTTCCGGGGCCACTTCCTGATCGAGGGCGACCTGAAC
CCCGACAACAGCGACGTGGACAAGCTGTTCATCCAGCTGGTGCAGACCTACAACCAGCTGTTCGAGGAAA
ACCCCATCAACGCCAGCGGCGTGGACGCCAAGGCCATCCTGTCTGCCAGACTGAGCAAGAGCAGACGGCT
GGAAAATCTGATCGCCCAGCTGCCCGGCGAGAAGAAGAATGGCCTGTTCGGCAACCTGATTGCCCTGAGC
CTGGGCCTGACCCCCAACTTCAAGAGCAACTTCGACCTGGCCGAGGATGCCAAACTGCAGCTGAGCAAGG
ACACCTACGACGACGACCTGGACAACCTGCTGGCCCAGATCGGCGACCAGTACGCCGACCTGTTTCTGGC
CGCCAAGAACCTGTCCGACGCCATCCTGCTGAGCGACATCCTGAGAGTGAACACCGAGATCACCAAGGCC
CCCCTGAGCGCCTCTATGATCAAGAGATACGACGAGCACCACCAGGACCTGACCCTGCTGAAAGCTCTCG
TGCGGCAGCAGCTGCCTGAGAAGTACAAAGAGATTTTCTTCGACCAGAGCAAGAACGGCTACGCCGGCTA
CATTGACGGCGGAGCCAGCCAGGAAGAGTTCTACAAGTTCATCAAGCCCATCCTGGAAAAGATGGACGGC
ACCGAGGAACTGCTCGTGAAGCTGAACAGAGAGGACCTGCTGCGGAAGCAGCGGACCTTCGACAACGGCA
GCATCCCCCACCAGATCCACCTGGGAGAGCTGCACGCCATTCTGCGGCGGCAGGAAGATTTTTACCCATT
CCTGAAGGACAACCGGGAAAAGATCGAGAAGATCCTGACCTTCCGCATCCCCTACTACGTGGGCCCTCTG
GCCAGGGGAAACAGCAGATTCGCCTGGATGACCAGAAAGAGCGAGGAAACCATCACCCCCTGGAACTTCG
AGGAAGTGGTGGACAAGGGCGCTTCCGCCCAGAGCTTCATCGAGCGGATGACCAACTTCGATAAGAACCT
GCCCAACGAGAAGGTGCTGCCCAAGCACAGCCTGCTGTACGAGTACTTCACCGTGTATAACGAGCTGACC
AAAGTGAAATACGTGACCGAGGGAATGAGAAAGCCCGCCTTCCTGAGCGGCGAGCAGAAAAAGGCCATCG
TGGACCTGCTGTTCAAGACCAACCGGAAAGTGACCGTGAAGCAGCTGAAAGAGGACTACTTCAAGAAAAT
CGAGTGCTTCGACTCCGTGGAAATCTCCGGCGTGGAAGATCGGTTCAACGCCTCCCTGGGCACATACCAC
GATCTGCTGAAAATTATCAAGGACAAGGACTTCCTGGACAATGAGGAAAACGAGGACATTCTGGAAGATA
TCGTGCTGACCCTGACACTGTTTGAGGACAGAGAGATGATCGAGGAACGGCTGAAAACCTATGCCCACCT
GTTCGACGACAAAGTGATGAAGCAGCTGAAGCGGCGGAGATACACCGGCTGGGGCAGGCTGAGCCGGAAG
CTGATCAACGGCATCCGGGACAAGCAGTCCGGCAAGACAATCCTGGATTTCCTGAAGTCCGACGGCTTCG
CCAACAGAAACTTCATGCAGCTGATCCACGACGACAGCCTGACCTTTAAAGAGGACATCCAGAAAGCCCA
GGTGTCCGGCCAGGGCGATAGCCTGCACGAGCACATTGCCAATCTGGCCGGCAGCCCCGCCATTAAGAAG
GGCATCCTGCAGACAGTGAAGGTGGTGGACGAGCTCGTGAAAGTGATGGGCCGGCACAAGCCCGAGAACA
TCGTGATCGAAATGGCCAGAGAGAACCAGACCACCCAGAAGGGACAGAAGAACAGCCGCGAGAGAATGAA
GCGGATCGAAGAGGGCATCAAAGAGCTGGGCAGCCAGATCCTGAAAGAACACCCCGTGGAAAACACCCAG
CTGCAGAACGAGAAGCTGTACCTGTACTACCTGCAGAATGGGCGGGATATGTACGTGGACCAGGAACTGG
ACATCAACCGGCTGTCCGACTACGATGTGGACCATATCGTGCCTCAGAGCTTTCTGAAGGACGACTCCAT
CGACAACAAGGTGCTGACCAGAAGCGACAAGAACCGGGGCAAGAGCGACAACGTGCCCTCCGAAGAGGTC
GTGAAGAAGATGAAGAACTACTGGCGGCAGCTGCTGAACGCCAAGCTGATTACCCAGAGAAAGTTCGACA
ATCTGACCAAGGCCGAGAGAGGCGGCCTGAGCGAACTGGATAAGGCCGGCTTCATCAAGAGACAGCTGGT
GGAAACCCGGCAGATCACAAAGCACGTGGCACAGATCCTGGACTCCCGGATGAACACTAAGTACGACGAG
AATGACAAGCTGATCCGGGAAGTGAAAGTGATCACCCTGAAGTCCAAGCTGGTGTCCGATTTCCGGAAGG
ATTTCCAGTTTTACAAAGTGCGCGAGATCAACAACTACCACCACGCCCACGACGCCTACCTGAACGCCGT
CGTGGGAACCGCCCTGATCAAAAAGTACCCTAAGCTGGAAAGCGAGTTCGTGTACGGCGACTACAAGGTG
TACGACGTGCGGAAGATGATCGCCAAGAGCGAGCAGGAAATCGGCAAGGCTACCGCCAAGTACTTCTTCT
ACAGCAACATCATGAACTTTTTCAAGACCGAGATTACCCTGGCCAACGGCGAGATCCGGAAGCGGCCTCT
GATCGAGACAAACGGCGAAACCGGGGAGATCGTGTGGGATAAGGGCCGGGATTTTGCCACCGTGCGGAAA
GTGCTGAGCATGCCCCAAGTGAATATCGTGAAAAAGACCGAGGTGCAGACAGGCGGCTTCAGCAAAGAGT
CTATCCTGCCCAAGAGGAACAGCGATAAGCTGATCGCCAGAAAGAAGGACTGGGACCCTAAGAAGTACGG
CGGCTTCGACAGCCCCACCGTGGCCTATTCTGTGCTGGTGGTGGCCAAAGTGGAAAAGGGCAAGTCCAAG
AAACTGAAGAGTGTGAAAGAGCTGCTGGGGATCACCATCATGGAAAGAAGCAGCTTCGAGAAGAATCCCA
TCGACTTTCTGGAAGCCAAGGGCTACAAAGAAGTGAAAAAGGACCTGATCATCAAGCTGCCTAAGTACTC
CCTGTTCGAGCTGGAAAACGGCCGGAAGAGAATGCTGGCCTCTGCCGGCGAACTGCAGAAGGGAAACGAA
CTGGCCCTGCCCTCCAAATATGTGAACTTCCTGTACCTGGCCAGCCACTATGAGAAGCTGAAGGGCTCCC
CCGAGGATAATGAGCAGAAACAGCTGTTTGTGGAACAGCACAAGCACTACCTGGACGAGATCATCGAGCA
GATCAGCGAGTTCTCCAAGAGAGTGATCCTGGCCGACGCTAATCTGGACAAAGTGCTGTCCGCCTACAAC
AAGCACCGGGATAAGCCCATCAGAGAGCAGGCCGAGAATATCATCCACCTGTTTACCCTGACCAATCTGG
GAGCCCCTGCCGCCTTCAAGTACTTTGACACCACCATCGACCGGAAGAGGTACACCAGCACCAAAGAGGT
GCTGGACGCCACCCTGATCCACCAGAGCATCACCGGCCTGTACGAGACACGGATCGACCTGTCTCAGCTG
GGAGGCGACAGCCCCAAGAAGAAGAGAAAGGTGGAGGCCAGCTAAGAATTCTAACTAGAGCTCGCTGATC
AGCCTCGACTGTGCCTTCTAGTTGCCAGCCATCTGTTGTTTGCCCCTCCCCCGTGCCTTCCTTGACCCTG
GAAGGTGCCACTCCCACTGTCCTTTCCTAATAAAATGAGGAAATTGCATCGCATTGTCTGAGTAGGTGTC
ATTCTATTCTGGGGGGTGGGGTGGGGCAGGACAGCAAGGGGGAGGATTGGGAAGAGAATAGCAGGCATGC
TGGGGAGCGGCCGCAGGAACCCCTAGTGATGGAGTTGGCCACTCCCTCTCTGCGCGCTCGCTCGCTCACT
GAGGCCGGGCGACCAAAGGTCGCCCGACGCCCGGGCTTTGCCCGGGCGGCCTCAGTGAGCGAGCGAGCGC
GCAGCTGCCTGCAGGGGCGCCTGATGCGGTATTTTCTCCTTACGCATCTGTGCGGTATTTCACACCGCAT
A
[95 nt withheld, positions 6792-6886]
T
[46 nt withheld, positions 6888-6933]
C
[141 nt withheld, positions 6935-7075]
CCTTTGACGTTGGAGTCCACGTTCTTT
[37 nt withheld, positions 7103-7139]
ACTCTATCTCGGGCTATTCTTTTGATTTATAAGGGATTTTGCCGATTTCGGTCTATTGGTTAAAAAATGA
GCTGATTTAACAAAAATTTAACGCGAATTTTAACAAAATATTAACGTTTACAATTTTATGGTGCACTCTC
AGTACAATCTGCTCTGATGCCGCATAGTTAAGCCAGCCCCGACACCCGCCAACACCCGCTGACGCGCCCT
GACGGGCTTGTCTGCTCCCGGCATCCGCTTACAGACAAGCTGTGACCGTCTCCGGGAGCTGCATGTGTCA
GAGGTTTTCACCGTCATCACCGAAACGCGCGAGACGAAAGGGCCTCGTGATACGCCTATTTTTATAGGTT
AATGTCATGATAATAATGGTTTCTTAGACGTCAGGTGGCACTTTTCGGGGAAATGTGCGCGGAACCCCTA
TTTGTTTATTTTTCTAAATACATTCAAATATGTATCCGCTCATGAGACAATAACCCTGATAAATGCTTCA
ATAATATTGAAAAAGGAAGAGTATGAGTATTCAACATTTCCGTGTCGCCCTTATTCCCTTTTTTGCGGCA
TTTTGCCTTCCTGTTTTTGCTCACCCAGAAACGCTGGTGAAAGTAAAAGATGCTGAAGATCAGTTGGGTG
CACGAGTGGGTTACATCGAACTGGATCTCAACAGCGGTAAGATCCTTGAGAGTTTTCGCCCCGAAGAACG
TTTTCCAATGATGAGCACTTTTAAAGTTCTGCTATGTGGCGCGGTATTATCCCGTATTGACGCCGGGCAA
GAGCAACTCGGTCGCCGCATACACTATTCTCAGAATGACTTGGTTGAGTACTCACCAGTCACAGAAAAGC
ATCTTACGGATGGCATGACAGTAAGAGAATTATGCAGTGCTGCCATAACCATGAGTGATAACACTGCGGC
CAACTTACTTCTGACAACGATCGGAGGACCGAAGGAGCTAACCGCTTTTTTGCACAACATGGGGGATCAT
GTAACTCGCCTTGATCGTTGGGAACCGGAGCTGAATGAAGCCATACCAAACGACGAGCGTGACACCACGA
TGCCTGTAGCAATGGCAACAACGTTGCGCAAACTATTAACTGGCGAACTACTTACTCTAGCTTCCCGGCA
ACAATTAATAGACTGGATGGAGGCGGATAAAGTTGCAGGACCACTTCTGCGCTCGGCCCTTCCGGCTGGC
TGGTTTATTGCTGATAAATCTGGAGCCGGTGAGCGTGGAAGCCGCGGTATCATTGCAGCACTGGGGCCAG
ATGGTAAGCCCTCCCGTATCGTAGTTATCTACACGACGGGGAGTCAGGCAACTATGGATGAACGAAATAG
ACAGATCGCTGAGATAGGTGCCTCACTGATTAAGCATTGGTAACTGTCAGACCAAGTTTACTCATATATA
CTTTAGATTGATTTAAAACTTCATTTTTAATTTAAAAGGATCTAGGTGAAGATCCTTTTTGATAATCTCA
TGACCAAAATCCCTTAACGTGAGTTTTCGTTCCACTGAGCGTCAGACCCCGTAGAAAAGATCAAAGGATC
TTCTTGAGATCCTTTTTTTCTGCGCGTAATCTGCTGCTTGCAAACAAAAAAACCACCGCTACCAGCGGTG
GTTTGTTTGCCGGATCAAGAGCTACCAACTCTTTTTCCGAAGGTAACTGGCTTCAGCAGAGCGCAGATAC
CAAATACTGTTCTTCTAGTGTAGCCGTAGTTAGGCCACCACTTCAAGAACTCTGTAGCACCGCCTACATA
CCTCGCTCTGCTAATCCTGTTACCAGTGGCTGCTGCCAGTGGCGATAAGTCGTGTCTTACCGGGTTGGAC
TCAAGACGATAGTTACCGGATAAGGCGCAGCGGTCGGGCTGAACGGGGGGTTCGTGCACACAGCCCAGCT
TGGAGCGAACGACCTACACCGAACTGAGATACCTACAGCGTGAGCTATGAGAAAGCGCCACGCTTCCCGA
AGGGAGAAAGGCGGACAGGTATCCGGTAAGCGGCAGGGTCGGAACAGGAGAGCGCACGAGGGAGCTTCCA
GGGGGAAACGCCTGGTATCTTTATAGTCCTGTCGGGTTTCGCCACCTCTGACTTGAGCGTCGATTTTTGT
GATGCTCGTCAGGGGGGCGGAGCCTATGGAAA
