Features (pLannotate 1.2.2; 19 found; start..end, strand, type, name):
    157..384     +  intron         hybrid intron: hybrid between chicken β-actin (CBA) and minute virus of mice (MMV) introns (Gray et al., 2011)
    405..432     +  CDS            3xHA (fragment): three tandem HA epitope tags
    465..2066    +  CDS            Cas9(N): N-terminal portion of Streptococcus pyogenes Cas9 (Zetsche et al., 2015)
   2067..4565    +  CDS            Cas9(C): C-terminal portion of Streptococcus pyogenes Cas9 (Zetsche et al., 2015)
   4635..4746    +  polyA_signal   bGH poly(A) signal: bovine growth hormone polyadenylation signal
   4851..4991    +  repeat_region  AAV2 ITR: inverted terminal repeat of adeno-associated virus serotype 2 inverted
   4996..5047    -  misc_feature   bom (fragment): basis of mobility region from pBR322
   5066..5521    +  rep_origin     f1 ori (sequence partly withheld): f1 bacteriophage origin of replication; arrow indicates direction of (+) strand synthesis
   5522..5571    -  misc_feature   bom (fragment): basis of mobility region from pBR322
   5673..5708    -  CDS            rop (fragment): Rop protein, which maintains plasmids at low copy number; rop
   5803..5907    +  promoter       AmpR promoter: bla
   5908..6768    +  CDS            AmpR: β-lactamase; bla; confers resistance to ampicillin, carbenicillin, and related antibiotics
   6939..7527    +  rep_origin     ori: high-copy-number ColE1/pMB1/pBR322/pUC origin of replication
   7589..7829    +  promoter       U6 promoter: RNA polymerase III promoter for human U6 snRNA
   7859..7934    +  misc_RNA       gRNA scaffold: guide RNA scaffold for the Streptococcus pyogenes CRISPR/Cas9 system
   7941..7984    +  misc_RNA       gRNA scaffold (fragment): guide RNA scaffold for the Streptococcus pyogenes CRISPR/Cas9 system
   8078..8795    +  CDS            EGFP (fragment): the original enhanced GFP (Yang et al., 1996) mammalian codon-optimized
   8863..9148    +  enhancer       CMV enhancer: human cytomegalovirus immediate early enhancer; contains an 18-bp deletion relative to the standard CMV enhancer
   9150..156     +  promoter       chicken β-actin promoter (across the origin): No description available
>Addgene plasmid #131492 | pORANGE GSG1l-GFP KI | addgene full sequence | sequence record 257667 | Addgene NGS Result
CGCGCGCCAGGCGGGGCGGGGCGGGGCGAGGGGCGGGGCGGGGCGAGGCGGAGAGGTGCGGCGGCAGCCA
ATCAGAGCGGCGCGCTCCGAAAGTTTCCTTTTATGGCGAGGCGGCGGCGGCGGCGGCCCTATAAAAAGCG
AAGCGCGCGGCGGGCGGGAGTCGCTGCGCGCTGCCTTCGCCCCGTGCCCCGCTCCGCCGCCGCCTCGCGC
CGCCCGCCCCGGCTCTGACTGACCGCGTTACTCCCACAGGTGAGCGGGCGGGACGGCCCTTCTCCTCCGG
GCTGTAATTAGCTGAGCAAGAGGTAAGGGTTTAAGGGATGGTTGGTTGGTGGGGTATTAATGTTTAATTA
CCTGGAGCACCTGCCTGAAATCACTTTTTTTCAGGTTGGACCGGTGCCACCATGTACCCATACGATGTTC
CAGATTACGCTTCGCCGAAGAAAAAGCGCAAGGTCGAAGCGTCCGACAAGAAGTACAGCATCGGCCTGGA
CATCGGCACCAACTCTGTGGGCTGGGCCGTGATCACCGACGAGTACAAGGTGCCCAGCAAGAAATTCAAG
GTGCTGGGCAACACCGACCGGCACAGCATCAAGAAGAACCTGATCGGAGCCCTGCTGTTCGACAGCGGCG
AAACAGCCGAGGCCACCCGGCTGAAGAGAACCGCCAGAAGAAGATACACCAGACGGAAGAACCGGATCTG
CTATCTGCAAGAGATCTTCAGCAACGAGATGGCCAAGGTGGACGACAGCTTCTTCCACAGACTGGAAGAG
TCCTTCCTGGTGGAAGAGGATAAGAAGCACGAGCGGCACCCCATCTTCGGCAACATCGTGGACGAGGTGG
CCTACCACGAGAAGTACCCCACCATCTACCACCTGAGAAAGAAACTGGTGGACAGCACCGACAAGGCCGA
CCTGCGGCTGATCTATCTGGCCCTGGCCCACATGATCAAGTTCCGGGGCCACTTCCTGATCGAGGGCGAC
CTGAACCCCGACAACAGCGACGTGGACAAGCTGTTCATCCAGCTGGTGCAGACCTACAACCAGCTGTTCG
AGGAAAACCCCATCAACGCCAGCGGCGTGGACGCCAAGGCCATCCTGTCTGCCAGACTGAGCAAGAGCAG
ACGGCTGGAAAATCTGATCGCCCAGCTGCCCGGCGAGAAGAAGAATGGCCTGTTCGGAAACCTGATTGCC
CTGAGCCTGGGCCTGACCCCCAACTTCAAGAGCAACTTCGACCTGGCCGAGGATGCCAAACTGCAGCTGA
GCAAGGACACCTACGACGACGACCTGGACAACCTGCTGGCCCAGATCGGCGACCAGTACGCCGACCTGTT
TCTGGCCGCCAAGAACCTGTCCGACGCCATCCTGCTGAGCGACATCCTGAGAGTGAACACCGAGATCACC
AAGGCCCCCCTGAGCGCCTCTATGATCAAGAGATACGACGAGCACCACCAGGACCTGACCCTGCTGAAAG
CTCTCGTGCGGCAGCAGCTGCCTGAGAAGTACAAAGAGATTTTCTTCGACCAGAGCAAGAACGGCTACGC
CGGCTACATTGACGGCGGAGCCAGCCAGGAAGAGTTCTACAAGTTCATCAAGCCCATCCTGGAAAAGATG
GACGGCACCGAGGAACTGCTCGTGAAGCTGAACAGAGAGGACCTGCTGCGGAAGCAGCGGACCTTCGACA
ACGGCAGCATCCCCCACCAGATCCACCTGGGAGAGCTGCACGCCATTCTGCGGCGGCAGGAAGATTTTTA
CCCATTCCTGAAGGACAACCGGGAAAAGATCGAGAAGATCCTGACCTTCCGCATCCCCTACTACGTGGGC
CCTCTGGCCAGGGGAAACAGCAGATTCGCCTGGATGACCAGAAAGAGCGAGGAAACCATCACCCCCTGGA
ACTTCGAGGAAGTGGTGGACAAGGGCGCTTCCGCCCAGAGCTTCATCGAGCGGATGACCAACTTCGATAA
GAACCTGCCCAACGAGAAGGTGCTGCCCAAGCACAGCCTGCTGTACGAGTACTTCACCGTGTATAACGAG
CTGACCAAAGTGAAATACGTGACCGAGGGAATGAGAAAGCCCGCCTTCCTGAGCGGCGAGCAGAAAAAGG
CCATCGTGGACCTGCTGTTCAAGACCAACCGGAAAGTGACCGTGAAGCAGCTGAAAGAGGACTACTTCAA
GAAAATCGAGTGCTTCGACTCCGTGGAAATCTCCGGCGTGGAAGATCGGTTCAACGCCTCCCTGGGCACA
TACCACGATCTGCTGAAAATTATCAAGGACAAGGACTTCCTGGACAATGAGGAAAACGAGGACATTCTGG
AAGATATCGTGCTGACCCTGACACTGTTTGAGGACAGAGAGATGATCGAGGAACGGCTGAAAACCTATGC
CCACCTGTTCGACGACAAAGTGATGAAGCAGCTGAAGCGGCGGAGATACACCGGCTGGGGCAGGCTGAGC
CGGAAGCTGATCAACGGCATCCGGGACAAGCAGTCCGGCAAGACAATCCTGGATTTCCTGAAGTCCGACG
GCTTCGCCAACAGAAACTTCATGCAGCTGATCCACGACGACAGCCTGACCTTTAAAGAGGACATCCAGAA
AGCCCAGGTGTCCGGCCAGGGCGATAGCCTGCACGAGCACATTGCCAATCTGGCCGGCAGCCCCGCCATT
AAGAAGGGCATCCTGCAGACAGTGAAGGTGGTGGACGAGCTCGTGAAAGTGATGGGCCGGCACAAGCCCG
AGAACATCGTGATCGAAATGGCCAGAGAGAACCAGACCACCCAGAAGGGACAGAAGAACAGCCGCGAGAG
AATGAAGCGGATCGAAGAGGGCATCAAAGAGCTGGGCAGCCAGATCCTGAAAGAACACCCCGTGGAAAAC
ACCCAGCTGCAGAACGAGAAGCTGTACCTGTACTACCTGCAGAATGGGCGGGATATGTACGTGGACCAGG
AACTGGACATCAACCGGCTGTCCGACTACGATGTGGACCATATCGTGCCTCAGAGCTTTCTGAAGGACGA
CTCCATCGACAACAAGGTGCTGACCAGAAGCGACAAGAACCGGGGCAAGAGCGACAACGTGCCCTCCGAA
GAGGTCGTGAAGAAGATGAAGAACTACTGGCGGCAGCTGCTGAACGCCAAGCTGATTACCCAGAGAAAGT
TCGACAATCTGACCAAGGCCGAGAGAGGCGGCCTGAGCGAACTGGATAAGGCCGGCTTCATCAAGAGACA
GCTGGTGGAAACCCGGCAGATCACAAAGCACGTGGCACAGATCCTGGACTCCCGGATGAACACTAAGTAC
GACGAGAATGACAAGCTGATCCGGGAAGTGAAAGTGATCACCCTGAAGTCCAAGCTGGTGTCCGATTTCC
GGAAGGATTTCCAGTTTTACAAAGTGCGCGAGATCAACAACTACCACCACGCCCACGACGCCTACCTGAA
CGCCGTCGTGGGAACCGCCCTGATCAAAAAGTACCCTAAGCTGGAAAGCGAGTTCGTGTACGGCGACTAC
AAGGTGTACGACGTGCGGAAGATGATCGCCAAGAGCGAGCAGGAAATCGGCAAGGCTACCGCCAAGTACT
TCTTCTACAGCAACATCATGAACTTTTTCAAGACCGAGATTACCCTGGCCAACGGCGAGATCCGGAAGCG
GCCTCTGATCGAGACAAACGGCGAAACCGGGGAGATCGTGTGGGATAAGGGCCGGGATTTTGCCACCGTG
CGGAAAGTGCTGAGCATGCCCCAAGTGAATATCGTGAAAAAGACCGAGGTGCAGACAGGCGGCTTCAGCA
AAGAGTCTATCCTGCCCAAGAGGAACAGCGATAAGCTGATCGCCAGAAAGAAGGACTGGGACCCTAAGAA
GTACGGCGGCTTCGACAGCCCCACCGTGGCCTATTCTGTGCTGGTGGTGGCCAAAGTGGAAAAGGGCAAG
TCCAAGAAACTGAAGAGTGTGAAAGAGCTGCTGGGGATCACCATCATGGAAAGAAGCAGCTTCGAGAAGA
ATCCCATCGACTTTCTGGAAGCCAAGGGCTACAAAGAAGTGAAAAAGGACCTGATCATCAAGCTGCCTAA
GTACTCCCTGTTCGAGCTGGAAAACGGCCGGAAGAGAATGCTGGCCTCTGCCGGCGAACTGCAGAAGGGA
AACGAACTGGCCCTGCCCTCCAAATATGTGAACTTCCTGTACCTGGCCAGCCACTATGAGAAGCTGAAGG
GCTCCCCCGAGGATAATGAGCAGAAACAGCTGTTTGTGGAACAGCACAAGCACTACCTGGACGAGATCAT
CGAGCAGATCAGCGAGTTCTCCAAGAGAGTGATCCTGGCCGACGCTAATCTGGACAAAGTGCTGTCCGCC
TACAACAAGCACCGGGATAAGCCCATCAGAGAGCAGGCCGAGAATATCATCCACCTGTTTACCCTGACCA
ATCTGGGAGCCCCTGCCGCCTTCAAGTACTTTGACACCACCATCGACCGGAAGAGGTACACCAGCACCAA
AGAGGTGCTGGACGCCACCCTGATCCACCAGAGCATCACCGGCCTGTACGAGACACGGATCGACCTGTCT
CAGCTGGGAGGCGACAGCCCCAAGAAGAAGAGAAAGGTGGAGGCCAGCTAAGAATTCTAACTAGAGCTCG
CTGATCAGCCTCGACTGTGCCTTCTAGTTGCCAGCCATCTGTTGTTTGCCCCTCCCCCGTGCCTTCCTTG
ACCCTGGAAGGTGCCACTCCCACTGTCCTTTCCTAATAAAATGAGGAAATTGCATCGCATTGTCTGAGTA
GGTGTCATTCTATTCTGGGGGGTGGGGTGGGGCAGGACAGCAAGGGGGAGGATTGGGAAGAGAATAGCAG
GCATGCTGGGGAGCGGCCGCAGGAACCCCTAGTGATGGAGTTGGCCACTCCCTCTCTGCGCGCTCGCTCG
CTCACTGAGGCCGGGCGACCAAAGGTCGCCCGACGCCCGGGCTTTGCCCGGGCGGCCTCAGTGAGCGAGC
GAGCGCGCAGCTGCCTGCAGGGGCGCCTGATGCGGTATTTTCTCCTTACGCATCTGTGCGGTATTTCACA
CCGCATA
[95 nt withheld, positions 5048-5142]
T
[46 nt withheld, positions 5144-5189]
C
[141 nt withheld, positions 5191-5331]
CCTTTGACGTTGGAGTCCACGTTCTTT
[37 nt withheld, positions 5359-5395]
ACTCTATCTCGGGCTATTCTTTTGATTTATAAGGGATTTTGCCGATTTCGGTCTATTGGTTAAAAAATGA
GCTGATTTAACAAAAATTTAACGCGAATTTTAACAAAATATTAACGTTTACAATTTTATGGTGCACTCTC
AGTACAATCTGCTCTGATGCCGCATAGTTAAGCCAGCCCCGACACCCGCCAACACCCGCTGACGCGCCCT
GACGGGCTTGTCTGCTCCCGGCATCCGCTTACAGACAAGCTGTGACCGTCTCCGGGAGCTGCATGTGTCA
GAGGTTTTCACCGTCATCACCGAAACGCGCGAGACGAAAGGGCCTCGTGATACGCCTATTTTTATAGGTT
AATGTCATGATAATAATGGTTTCTTAGACGTCAGGTGGCACTTTTCGGGGAAATGTGCGCGGAACCCCTA
TTTGTTTATTTTTCTAAATACATTCAAATATGTATCCGCTCATGAGACAATAACCCTGATAAATGCTTCA
ATAATATTGAAAAAGGAAGAGTATGAGTATTCAACATTTCCGTGTCGCCCTTATTCCCTTTTTTGCGGCA
TTTTGCCTTCCTGTTTTTGCTCACCCAGAAACGCTGGTGAAAGTAAAAGATGCTGAAGATCAGTTGGGTG
CACGAGTGGGTTACATCGAACTGGATCTCAACAGCGGTAAGATCCTTGAGAGTTTTCGCCCCGAAGAACG
TTTTCCAATGATGAGCACTTTTAAAGTTCTGCTATGTGGCGCGGTATTATCCCGTATTGACGCCGGGCAA
GAGCAACTCGGTCGCCGCATACACTATTCTCAGAATGACTTGGTTGAGTACTCACCAGTCACAGAAAAGC
ATCTTACGGATGGCATGACAGTAAGAGAATTATGCAGTGCTGCCATAACCATGAGTGATAACACTGCGGC
CAACTTACTTCTGACAACGATCGGAGGACCGAAGGAGCTAACCGCTTTTTTGCACAACATGGGGGATCAT
GTAACTCGCCTTGATCGTTGGGAACCGGAGCTGAATGAAGCCATACCAAACGACGAGCGTGACACCACGA
TGCCTGTAGCAATGGCAACAACGTTGCGCAAACTATTAACTGGCGAACTACTTACTCTAGCTTCCCGGCA
ACAATTAATAGACTGGATGGAGGCGGATAAAGTTGCAGGACCACTTCTGCGCTCGGCCCTTCCGGCTGGC
TGGTTTATTGCTGATAAATCTGGAGCCGGTGAGCGTGGAAGCCGCGGTATCATTGCAGCACTGGGGCCAG
ATGGTAAGCCCTCCCGTATCGTAGTTATCTACACGACGGGGAGTCAGGCAACTATGGATGAACGAAATAG
ACAGATCGCTGAGATAGGTGCCTCACTGATTAAGCATTGGTAACTGTCAGACCAAGTTTACTCATATATA
CTTTAGATTGATTTAAAACTTCATTTTTAATTTAAAAGGATCTAGGTGAAGATCCTTTTTGATAATCTCA
TGACCAAAATCCCTTAACGTGAGTTTTCGTTCCACTGAGCGTCAGACCCCGTAGAAAAGATCAAAGGATC
TTCTTGAGATCCTTTTTTTCTGCGCGTAATCTGCTGCTTGCAAACAAAAAAACCACCGCTACCAGCGGTG
GTTTGTTTGCCGGATCAAGAGCTACCAACTCTTTTTCCGAAGGTAACTGGCTTCAGCAGAGCGCAGATAC
CAAATACTGTTCTTCTAGTGTAGCCGTAGTTAGGCCACCACTTCAAGAACTCTGTAGCACCGCCTACATA
CCTCGCTCTGCTAATCCTGTTACCAGTGGCTGCTGCCAGTGGCGATAAGTCGTGTCTTACCGGGTTGGAC
TCAAGACGATAGTTACCGGATAAGGCGCAGCGGTCGGGCTGAACGGGGGGTTCGTGCACACAGCCCAGCT
TGGAGCGAACGACCTACACCGAACTGAGATACCTACAGCGTGAGCTATGAGAAAGCGCCACGCTTCCCGA
AGGGAGAAAGGCGGACAGGTATCCGGTAAGCGGCAGGGTCGGAACAGGAGAGCGCACGAGGGAGCTTCCA
GGGGGAAACGCCTGGTATCTTTATAGTCCTGTCGGGTTTCGCCACCTCTGACTTGAGCGTCGATTTTTGT
GATGCTCGTCAGGGGGGCGGAGCCTATGGAAAAACGCCAGCAACGCGGCCTTTTTACGGTTCCTGGCCTT
TTGCTGGCCTTTTGCTCACATGTGAGGGCCTATTTCCCATGATTCCTTCATATTTGCATATACGATACAA
GGCTGTTAGAGAGATAATTGGAATTAATTTGACTGTAAACACAAAGATATTAGTACAAAATACGTGACGT
AGAAAGTAATAATTTCTTGGGTAGTTTGCAGTTTTAAAATTATGTTTTAAAATGGACTATCATATGCTTA
CCGTAACTTGAAAGTATTTCGATTTCTTGGCTTTATATATCTTGTGGAAAGGACGAAACACCGCTGGGGC
ACTGGGTGTGATGGTTTTAGAGCTAGAAATAGCAAGTTAAAATAAGGCTAGTCCGTTATCAACTTGAAAA
AGTGGCACCGAGTCGGTGCTTTTTTGTTTTAGAGCTAGAAATAGCAAGTTAAAATAAGGCTAGTCCGTTT
TTAGCGCGTGCGCCAATTCTGCAGACAAATGGCTCTAGAAGCTTCCCCATCACACCCAGTGCCCCAGAAG
GTAGCGGCTCCAGTAGATCTGGGGTGAGCAAGGGCGAGGAGCTGTTCACCGGGGTGGTGCCCATCCTGGT
CGAGCTGGACGGCGACGTAAACGGCCACAAGTTCAGCGTGTCCGGCGAGGGCGAGGGCGATGCCACCTAC
GGCAAGCTGACCCTGAAGTTCATCTGCACCACCGGCAAGCTGCCCGTGCCCTGGCCCACCCTCGTGACCA
CCCTGACCTACGGCGTGCAGTGCTTCAGCCGCTACCCCGACCACATGAAGCAGCACGACTTCTTCAAGTC
CGCCATGCCCGAAGGCTACGTCCAGGAGCGCACCATCTTCTTCAAGGACGACGGCAACTACAAGACCCGC
GCCGAGGTGAAGTTCGAGGGCGACACCCTGGTGAACCGCATCGAGCTGAAGGGCATCGACTTCAAGGAGG
ACGGCAACATCCTGGGGCACAAGCTGGAGTACAACTACAACAGCCACAACGTCTATATCATGGCCGACAA
GCAGAAGAACGGCATCAAGGTGAACTTCAAGATCCGCCACAACATCGAGGACGGCAGCGTGCAGCTCGCC
GACCACTACCAGCAGAACACCCCCATCGGCGACGGCCCCGTGCTGCTGCCCGACAACCACTACCTGAGCA
CCCAGTCCGCCCTGAGCAAAGACCCCAACGAGAAGCGCGATCACATGGTCCTGCTGGAGTTCGTGACCGC
CGCCGGGATCACTCTCGGCATGGACGAGCTGTACAAGTAACCCCATCACACCCAGTGCCCCAGCTCGAGG
ATCCTAGGACGCGTCCTAGGACGCGTCCAGAGGTACCCGTTACATAACTTACGGTAAATGGCCCGCCTGG
CTGACCGCCCAACGACCCCCGCCCATTGACGTCAATAGTAACGCCAATAGGGACTTTCCATTGACGTCAA
TGGGTGGAGTATTTACGGTAAACTGCCCACTTGGCAGTACATCAAGTGTATCATATGCCAAGTACGCCCC
CTATTGACGTCAATGACGGTAAATGGCCCGCCTGGCATTGTGCCCAGTACATGACCTTATGGGACTTTCC
TACTTGGCAGTACATCTACGTATTAGTCATCGCTATTACCATGGTCGAGGTGAGCCCCACGTTCTGCTTC
ACTCTCCCCATCTCCCCCCCCTCCCCACCCCCAATTTTGTATTTATTTATTTTTTAATTATTTTGTGCAG
CGATGGGGGCGGGGGGGGGGGG
